>Addgene plasmid #77457 | SGK1 gRNA (BRDN0001145930) | addgene full sequence | sequence record 187798 | Addgene Assembled Sequence
CCCGGGTGCAAAGATGGATAAAGTTTTAAACAGAGAGGAATCTTTGCAGCTAATGGACCTTCTAGGTCTT
GAAAGGAGTGGGAATTGGCTCCGGTGCCCGTCAGTGGGCAGAGCGCACATCGCCCACAGTCCCCGAGAAG
TTGGGGGGAGGGGTCGGCAATTGATCCGGTGCCTAGAGAAGGTGGCGCGGGGTAAACTGGGAAAGTGATG
TCGTGTACTGGCTCCGCCTTTTTCCCGAGGGTGGGGGAGAACCGTATATAAGTGCAGTAGTCGCCGTGAA
CGTTCTTTTTCGCAACGGGTTTGCCGCCAGAACACAGGTAAGTGCCGTGTGTGGTTCCCGCGGGCCTGGC
CTCTTTACGGGTTATGGCCCTTGCGTGCCTTGAATTACTTCCACCTGGCTGCAGTACGTGATTCTTGATC
CCGAGCTTCGGGTTGGAAGTGGGTGGGAGAGTTCGAGGCCTTGCGCTTAAGGAGCCCCTTCGCCTCGTGC
TTGAGTTGAGGCCTGGCCTGGGCGCTGGGGCCGCCGCGTGCGAATCTGGTGGCACCTTCGCGCCTGTCTC
GCTGCTTTCGATAAGTCTCTAGCCATTTAAAATTTTTGATGACCTGCTGCGACGCTTTTTTTCTGGCAAG
ATAGTCTTGTAAATGCGGGCCAAGATCTGCACACTGGTATTTCGGTTTTTGGGGCCGCGGGCGGCGACGG
GGCCCGTGCGTCCCAGCGCACATGTTCGGCGAGGCGGGGCCTGCGAGCGCGGCCACCGAGAATCGGACGG
GGGTAGTCTCAAGCTGGCCGGCCTGCTCTGGTGCCTGGCCTCGCGCCGCCGTGTATCGCCCCGCCCTGGG
CGGCAAGGCTGGCCCGGTCGGCACCAGTTGCGTGAGCGGAAAGATGGCCGCTTCCCGGCCCTGCTGCAGG
GAGCTCAAAATGGAGGACGCGGCGCTCGGGAGAGCGGGCGGGTGAGTCACCCACACAAAGGAAAAGGGCC
TTTCCGTCCTCAGCCGTCGCTTCATGTGACTCCACGGAGTACCGGGCGCCGTCCAGGCACCTCGATTAGT
TCTCGAGCTTTTGGAGTACGTCGTCTTTAGGTTGGGGGGAGGGGTTTTATGCGATGGAGTTTCCCCACAC
TGAGTGGGTGGAGACTGAAGTTAGGCCAGCTTGGCACTTGATGTAATTCTCCTTGGAATTTGCCCTTTTT
GAGTTTGGATCTTGGTTCATTCTCAAGCCTCAGACAGTGGTTCAAAGTTTTTTTCTTCCATTTCAGGTGT
CGTGACGTACGGCCACCATGACCGAGTACAAGCCCACGGTGCGCCTCGCCACCCGCGACGACGTCCCCAG
GGCCGTACGCACCCTCGCCGCCGCGTTCGCCGACTACCCCGCCACGCGCCACACCGTCGATCCGGACCGC
CACATCGAGCGGGTCACCGAGCTGCAAGAACTCTTCCTCACGCGCGTCGGGCTCGACATCGGCAAGGTGT
GGGTCGCGGACGACGGCGCCGCCGTGGCGGTCTGGACCACGCCGGAGAGCGTCGAAGCGGGGGCGGTGTT
CGCCGAGATCGGCCCGCGCATGGCCGAGTTGAGCGGTTCCCGGCTGGCCGCGCAGCAACAGATGGAAGGC
CTCCTGGCGCCGCACCGGCCCAAGGAGCCCGCGTGGTTCCTGGCCACCGTCGGAGTCTCGCCCGACCACC
AGGGCAAGGGTCTGGGCAGCGCCGTCGTGCTCCCCGGAGTGGAGGCGGCCGAGCGCGCCGGGGTGCCCGC
CTTCCTGGAGACCTCCGCGCCCCGCAACCTCCCCTTCTACGAGCGGCTCGGCTTCACCGTCACCGCCGAC
GTCGAGGTGCCCGAAGGACCGCGCACCTGGTGCATGACCCGCAAGCCCGGTGCCTGAACGCGTTAAGTCG
ACAATCAACCTCTGGATTACAAAATTTGTGAAAGATTGACTGGTATTCTTAACTATGTTGCTCCTTTTAC
GCTATGTGGATACGCTGCTTTAATGCCTTTGTATCATGCTATTGCTTCCCGTATGGCTTTCATTTTCTCC
TCCTTGTATAAATCCTGGTTGCTGTCTCTTTATGAGGAGTTGTGGCCCGTTGTCAGGCAACGTGGCGTGG
TGTGCACTGTGTTTGCTGACGCAACCCCCACTGGTTGGGGCATTGCCACCACCTGTCAGCTCCTTTCCGG
GACTTTCGCTTTCCCCCTCCCTATTGCCACGGCGGAACTCATCGCCGCCTGCCTTGCCCGCTGCTGGACA
GGGGCTCGGCTGTTGGGCACTGACAATTCCGTGGTGTTGTCGGGGAAATCATCGTCCTTTCCTTGGCTGC
TCGCCTGTGTTGCCACCTGGATTCTGCGCGGGACGTCCTTCTGCTACGTCCCTTCGGCCCTCAATCCAGC
GGACCTTCCTTCCCGCGGCCTGCTGCCGGCTCTGCGGCCTCTTCCGCGTCTTCGCCTTCGCCCTCAGACG
AGTCGGATCTCCCTTTGGGCCGCCTCCCCGCGTCGACTTTAAGACCAATGACTTACAAGGCAGCTGTAGA
TCTTAGCCACTTTTTAAAAGAAAAGGGGGGACTGGAAGGGCTAATTCACTCCCAACGAAGACAAGATCTG
CTTTTTGCTTGTACTGGGTCTCTCTGGTTAGACCAGATCTGAGCCTGGGAGCTCTCTGGCTAACTAGGGA
ACCCACTGCTTAAGCCTCAATAAAGCTTGCCTTGAGTGCTTCAAGTAGTGTGTGCCCGTCTGTTGTGTGA
CTCTGGTAACTAGAGATCCCTCAGACCCTTTTAGTCAGTGTGGAAAATCTCTAGCAGTACGTATAGTAGT
TCATGTCATCTTATTATTCAGTATTTATAACTTGCAAAGAAATGAATATCAGAGAGTGAGAGGAACTTGT
TTATTGCAGCTTATAATGGTTACAAATAAAGCAATAGCATCACAAATTTCACAAATAAAGCATTTTTTTC
ACTGCATTCTAGTTGTGGTTTGTCCAAACTCATCAATGTATCTTATCATGTCTGGCTCTAGCTATCCCGC
CCCTAACTCCGCCCATCCCGCCCCTAACTCCGCCCAGTTCCGCCCATTCTCCGCCCCATGGCTGACTAAT
TTTTTTTATTTATGCAGAGGCCGAGGCCGCCTCGGCCTCTGAGCTATTCCAGAAGTAGTGAGGAGGCTTT
TTTGGAGGCCTAGGGACGTACCCAATTCGCCCTATAGTGAGTCGTATTACGCGCGCTCACTGGCCGTCGT
TTTACAACGTCGTGACTGGGAAAACCCTGGCGTTACCCAACTTAATCGCCTTGCAGCACATCCCCCTTTC
GCCAGCTGGCGTAATAGCGAAGAGGCCCGCACCGATCGCCCTTCCCAACAGTTGCGCAGCCTGAATGGCG
AATGGG
[124 nt withheld, positions 3367-3490]
C
[91 nt withheld, positions 3492-3582]
A
[49 nt withheld, positions 3584-3632]
CCTTTGACGTTGGAGTCCACGTTCTTT
[37 nt withheld, positions 3660-3696]
ACCCTATCTCGGTCTATTCTTTTGATTTATAAGGGATTTTGCCGATTTCGGCCTATTGGTTAAAAAATGA
GCTGATTTAACAAAAATTTAACGCGAATTTTAACAAAATATTAACGCTTACAATTTAGGTGGCACTTTTC
GGGGAAATGTGCGCGGAACCCCTATTTGTTTATTTTTCTAAATACATTCAAATATGTATCCGCTCATGAG
ACAATAACCCTGATAAATGCTTCAATAATATTGAAAAAGGAAGAGTATGAGTATTCAACATTTCCGTGTC
GCCCTTATTCCCTTTTTTGCGGCATTTTGCCTTCCTGTTTTTGCTCACCCAGAAACGCTGGTGAAAGTAA
AAGATGCTGAAGATCAGTTGGGTGCACGAGTGGGTTACATCGAACTGGATCTCAACAGCGGTAAGATCCT
TGAGAGTTTTCGCCCCGAAGAACGTTTTCCAATGATGAGCACTTTTAAAGTTCTGCTATGTGGCGCGGTA
TTATCCCGTATTGACGCCGGGCAAGAGCAACTCGGTCGCCGCATACACTATTCTCAGAATGACTTGGTTG
AGTACTCACCAGTCACAGAAAAGCATCTTACGGATGGCATGACAGTAAGAGAATTATGCAGTGCTGCCAT
AACCATGAGTGATAACACTGCGGCCAACTTACTTCTGACAACGATCGGAGGACCGAAGGAGCTAACCGCT
TTTTTGCACAACATGGGGGATCATGTAACTCGCCTTGATCGTTGGGAACCGGAGCTGAATGAAGCCATAC
CAAACGACGAGCGTGACACCACGATGCCTGTAGCAATGGCAACAACGTTGCGCAAACTATTAACTGGCGA
ACTACTTACTCTAGCTTCCCGGCAACAATTAATAGACTGGATGGAGGCGGATAAAGTTGCAGGACCACTT
CTGCGCTCGGCCCTTCCGGCTGGCTGGTTTATTGCTGATAAATCTGGAGCCGGTGAGCGTGGGTCTCGCG
GTATCATTGCAGCACTGGGGCCAGATGGTAAGCCCTCCCGTATCGTAGTTATCTACACGACGGGGAGTCA
GGCAACTATGGATGAACGAAATAGACAGATCGCTGAGATAGGTGCCTCACTGATTAAGCATTGGTAACTG
TCAGACCAAGTTTACTCATATATACTTTAGATTGATTTAAAACTTCATTTTTAATTTAAAAGGATCTAGG
TGAAGATCCTTTTTGATAATCTCATGACCAAAATCCCTTAACGTGAGTTTTCGTTCCACTGAGCGTCAGA
CCCCGTAGAAAAGATCAAAGGATCTTCTTGAGATCCTTTTTTTCTGCGCGTAATCTGCTGCTTGCAAACA
AAAAAACCACCGCTACCAGCGGTGGTTTGTTTGCCGGATCAAGAGCTACCAACTCTTTTTCCGAAGGTAA
CTGGCTTCAGCAGAGCGCAGATACCAAATACTGTTCTTCTAGTGTAGCCGTAGTTAGGCCACCACTTCAA
GAACTCTGTAGCACCGCCTACATACCTCGCTCTGCTAATCCTGTTACCAGTGGCTGCTGCCAGTGGCGAT
AAGTCGTGTCTTACCGGGTTGGACTCAAGACGATAGTTACCGGATAAGGCGCAGCGGTCGGGCTGAACGG
GGGGTTCGTGCACACAGCCCAGCTTGGAGCGAACGACCTACACCGAACTGAGATACCTACAGCGTGAGCT
ATGAGAAAGCGCCACGCTTCCCGAAGGGAGAAAGGCGGACAGGTATCCGGTAAGCGGCAGGGTCGGAACA
GGAGAGCGCACGAGGGAGCTTCCAGGGGGAAACGCCTGGTATCTTTATAGTCCTGTCGGGTTTCGCCACC
TCTGACTTGAGCGTCGATTTTTGTGATGCTCGTCAGGGGGGCGGAGCCTATGGAAAAACGCCAGCAACGC
GGCCTTTTTACGGTTCCTGGCCTTTTGCTGGCCTTTTGCTCACATGTTCTTTCCTGCGTTATCCCCTGAT
TCTGTGGATAACCGTATTACCGCCTTTGAGTGAGCTGATACCGCTCGCCGCAGCCGAACGACCGAGCGCA
GCGAGTCAGTGAGCGAGGAAGCGGAAGAGCGCCCAATACGCAAACCGCCTCTCCCCGCGCGTTGGCCGAT
TCATTAATGCAGCTGGCACGACAGGTTTCCCGACTGGAAAGCGGGCAGTGAGCGCAACGCAATTAATGTG
AGTTAGCTCACTCATTAGGCACCCCAGGCTTTACACTTTATGCTTCCGGCTCGTATGTTGTGTGGAATTG
TGAGCGGATAACAATTTCACACAGGAAACAGCTATGACCATGATTACGCCAAGCGCGCAATTAACCCTCA
CTAAAGGGAACAAAAGCTGGAGCTGCAAGCTTAATGTAGTCTTATGCAATACTCTTGTAGTCTTGCAACA
TGGTAACGATGAGTTAGCAACATGCCTTACAAGGAGAGAAAAAGCACCGTGCATGCCGATTGGTGGAAGT
AAGGTGGTACGATCGTGCCTTATTAGGAAGGCAACAGACGGGTCTGACATGGATTGGACGAACCACTGAA
TTGCCGCATTGCAGAGATATTGTATTTAAGTGCCTAGCTCGATACATAAACGGGTCTCTCTGGTTAGACC
AGATCTGAGCCTGGGAGCTCTCTGGCTAACTAGGGAACCCACTGCTTAAGCCTCAATAAAGCTTGCCTTG
AGTGCTTCAAGTAGTGTGTGCCCGTCTGTTGTGTGACTCTGGTAACTAGAGATCCCTCAGACCCTTTTAG
TCAGTGTGGAAAATCTCTAGCAGTGGCGCCCGAACAGGGACTTGAAAGCGAAAGGGAAACCAGAGGAGCT
CTCTCGACGCAGGACTCGGCTTGCTGAAGCGCGCACGGCAAGAGGCGAGGGGCGGCGACTGGTGAGTACG
CCAAAAATTTTGACTAGCGGAGGCTAGAAGGAGAGAGATGGGTGCGAGAGCGTCAGTATTAAGCGGGGGA
GAATTAGATCGCGATGGGAAAAAATTCGGTTAAGGCCAGGGGGAAAGAAAAAATATAAATTAAAACATAT
AGTATGGGCAAGCAGGGAGCTAGAACGATTCGCAGTTAATCCTGGCCTGTTAGAAACATCAGAAGGCTGT
AGACAAATACTGGGACAGCTACAACCATCCCTTCAGACAGGATCAGAAGAACTTAGATCATTATATAATA
CAGTAGCAACCCTCTATTGTGTGCATCAAAGGATAGAGATAAAAGACACCAAGGAAGCTTTAGACAAGAT
AGAGGAAGAGCAAAACAAAAGTAAGACCACCGCACAGCAAGCGGCCGCTGATCTTCAGACCTGGAGGAGG
AGATATGAGGGACAATTGGAGAAGTGAATTATATAAATATAAAGTAGTAAAAATTGAACCATTAGGAGTA
GCACCCACCAAGGCAAAGAGAAGAGTGGTGCAGAGAGAAAAAAGAGCAGTGGGAATAGGAGCTTTGTTCC
TTGGGTTCTTGGGAGCAGCAGGAAGCACTATGGGCGCAGCGTCAATGACGCTGACGGTACAGGCCAGACA
ATTATTGTCTGGTATAGTGCAGCAGCAGAACAATTTGCTGAGGGCTATTGAGGCGCAACAGCATCTGTTG
CAACTCACAGTCTGGGGCATCAAGCAGCTCCAGGCAAGAATCCTGGCTGTGGAAAGATACCTAAAGGATC
AACAGCTCCTGGGGATTTGGGGTTGCTCTGGAAAACTCATTTGCACCACTGCTGTGCCTTGGAATGCTAG
TTGGAGTAATAAATCTCTGGAACAGATTTGGAATCACACGACCTGGATGGAGTGGGACAGAGAAATTAAC
AATTACACAAGCTTAATACACTCCTTAATTGAAGAATCGCAAAACCAGCAAGAAAAGAATGAACAAGAAT
TATTGGAATTAGATAAATGGGCAAGTTTGTGGAATTGGTTTAACATAACAAATTGGCTGTGGTATATAAA
ATTATTCATAATGATAGTAGGAGGCTTGGTAGGTTTAAGAATAGTTTTTGCTGTACTTTCTATAGTGAAT
AGAGTTAGGCAGGGATATTCACCATTATCGTTTCAGACCCACCTCCCAACCCCGAGGGGACCCAGAGAGG
GCCTATTTCCCATGATTCCTTCATATTTGCATATACGATACAAGGCTGTTAGAGAGATAATTAGAATTAA
TTTGACTGTAAACACAAAGATATTAGTACAAAATACGTGACGTAGAAAGTAATAATTTCTTGGGTAGTTT
GCAGTTTTAAAATTATGTTTTAAAATGGACTATCATATGCTTACCGTAACTTGAAAGTATTTCGATTTCT
TGGCTTTATATATCTTGTGGAAAGGACGAAACACCGAGAAGCATATTATGTCGGAGGTTTTAGAGCTAGA
AATAGCAAGTTAAAATAAGGCTAGTCCGTTATCAACTTGAAAAAGTGGCACCGAGTCGGTGCTTTTTTAA
GCTTGGCGTAACTAGATCTTGAGACAAATGGCAGTATTCATCCACAATTTTAAAAGAAAAGGGGGGATTG
GGGGGTACAGTGCAGGGGAAAGAATAGTAGACATAATAGCAACAGACATACAAACTAAAGAATTACAAAA
ACAAATTACAAAAATTCAAAATTTTCGGGTTTATTACAGGGACAGCAGAGATCCACTTTGGCGCCGGCTC
GAGGGGG
Features (pLannotate 1.2.2; 29 found; start..end, strand, type, name):
     14..80      +  CDS            small t antigen (fragment): SV40 (simian virus 40) small t antigen
    106..317     +  promoter       EF-1α core promoter: core promoter for human elongation factor EF-1α
    318..1256    +  intron         EF-1α intron A: intron upstream of the start codon of human EF-1α
   1278..1877    +  CDS            PuroR (fragment): puromycin N-acetyltransferase; pac from Streptomyces; confers resistance to puromycin
   1893..2481    +  misc_feature   WPRE: woodchuck hepatitis virus posttranscriptional regulatory element
   2532..2551    +  misc_feature   cPPT/CTS (fragment): central polypurine tract and central termination sequence of HIV-1
   2553..2786    +  LTR            3' LTR (ΔU3): self-inactivating 3' long terminal repeat (LTR) from HIV-1
   2864..2985    +  polyA_signal   SV40 poly(A) signal: SV40 polyadenylation signal
   3025..3160    +  rep_origin     SV40 ori: SV40 origin of replication
   3181..3199    -  promoter       T7 promoter: promoter for bacteriophage T7 RNA polymerase
   3207..3362    +  CDS            lacZα (fragment): LacZα fragment of β-galactosidase; lacZ fragment
   3367..3795    +  rep_origin     f1 ori (sequence partly withheld): f1 bacteriophage origin of replication; arrow indicates direction of (+) strand synthesis
   3848..3952    +  promoter       AmpR promoter: bla
   3953..4813    +  CDS            AmpR: β-lactamase; bla; confers resistance to ampicillin, carbenicillin, and related antibiotics
   4984..5572    +  rep_origin     ori: high-copy-number ColE1/pMB1/pBR322/pUC origin of replication
   5755..5847    +  CDS            lacI (fragment): lac repressor; lacI; The lac repressor binds to the lac operator to inhibit transcription in E. coli. This inhibition can be relieved by adding lactose or isopropyl-β-D-thiogalactopyranoside (IPTG).
   5860..5881    +  protein_bind   CAP binding site: CAP binding activates transcription in the presence of cAMP. E. coli catabolite activator protein
   5896..5926    +  promoter       lac promoter: promoter for the E. coli lac operon
   5934..5950    +  protein_bind   lac operator: The lac repressor binds to the lac operator to inhibit transcription in E. coli. This inhibition can be relieved by adding lactose or isopropyl-β-D-thiogalactopyranoside (IPTG). lac repressor encoded by lacI
   5995..6013    +  promoter       T3 promoter: promoter for bacteriophage T3 RNA polymerase
   6041..6267    +  promoter       RSV promoter: Rous sarcoma virus enhancer/promoter
   6268..6448    +  LTR            5' LTR (truncated): truncated 5' long terminal repeat (LTR) from HIV-1
   6495..6620    +  misc_feature   HIV-1 Ψ: packaging signal of human immunodeficiency virus type 1
   6604..6967    +  CDS            HIV-1 gag (fragment): gag protein from human immunodeficiency virus 1; gag
   7113..7346    +  misc_feature   RRE: The Rev response element (RRE) of HIV-1 allows for Rev-dependent mRNA export from the nucleus to the cytoplasm.
   7723..7749    +  CDS            Rev (fragment): human immunodeficiency virus 1 (HIV-1) Rev protein; rev; enhances nuclear export of unspliced and incompletely spliced viral mRNAs
   7753..7993    +  promoter       U6 promoter: RNA polymerase III promoter for human U6 snRNA
   8023..8098    +  misc_RNA       gRNA scaffold: guide RNA scaffold for the Streptococcus pyogenes CRISPR/Cas9 system
   8154..8271    +  misc_feature   cPPT/CTS: central polypurine tract and central termination sequence of HIV-1
