[The description below was written by a language model from this plasmid's Addgene catalogue record and pLannotate feature annotations shown in this document.]
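Description:
SGK1 gRNA (BRDN0001145930) is a third-generation lentiviral CRISPR guide plasmid built on the lentiGuide-Puro backbone and designed to direct Cas9 to the human SGK1 gene (serum/glucocorticoid-regulated kinase 1). The assembled sequence is about 8.3 kb. In bacteria it is maintained at high copy from a ColE1/pUC-type origin with ampicillin selection through β-lactamase. The backbone also carries an f1 origin, an SV40 origin and residual lac and T7/T3 promoter elements that are not central to its function.

The lentiviral transfer cassette begins with an RSV promoter fused to a truncated HIV-1 5' LTR, which makes genomic RNA production Tat-independent. This is followed by the Ψ packaging signal with a partial gag region, and the Rev response element for nuclear export of the viral RNA. Next, a human U6 RNA polymerase III promoter drives the SGK1-specific spacer joined to the Streptococcus pyogenes guide RNA scaffold, followed by the cPPT/CTS. Downstream, the EF-1α core promoter with its intron A expresses puromycin N-acetyltransferase, so transduced mammalian cells can be selected with puromycin. A WPRE enhances transcript expression, and a self-inactivating ΔU3 3' LTR followed by an SV40 polyadenylation signal ends the cassette.

The plasmid does not encode Cas9, so it must be paired with a separate Cas9 lentivector or used in cells that already express the nuclease. The guide was designed against several SGK1 reference transcripts and belongs to a human kinome gRNA collection. It is suited to SGK1 knockout or loss-of-function studies in human cells.
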