Addgene plasmid #77457: SGK1 gRNA (BRDN0001145930)
Purpose: 3rd generation lentiviral gRNA plasmid targeting human SGK1
Depositing lab: John Doench & David Root. Depositing organization: Broad Institute. Publication: Optimized sgRNA design to maximize activity and minimize off-target effects of CRISPR-Cas9. Doench JG, Fusi N, Sullender M, Hegde M, Vaimberg EW, Donovan KF, Smith I, Tothova Z, Wilen C, Orchard R, Virgin HW, Listgarten J, Root DE. Nat Biotechnol. 2016 Jan 18. doi: 10.1038/nbt.3437. PubMed 26780180.
Backbone
  Vector backbone: lentiGuide-Puro
  Backbone manufacturer: Zhang Lab (Addgene plasmid # 52963)
  Vector type: Mammalian Expression, Lentiviral, CRISPR
  Selectable markers: Puromycin
Growth in bacteria
  Bacterial resistance: Ampicillin, 100 μg/mL
  Growth temperature: 37°C
  Growth strain: DH5alpha
  Copy number: High Copy
Gene/Insert
  Gene/Insert name: SGK1 (alt names: SGK1; NM_001143676.1)
  gRNA/shRNA sequence: AGAAGCATATTATGTCGGAG
  Species: H. sapiens (human)
  Entrez Gene: SGK1 (a.k.a. SGK)
  Promoter: hU6
  Cloning method: Unknown
  Sequencing primers: 5′ U6-F; 3′ pS2-R
Terms and licenses: Academic/Nonprofit Terms; Industry Terms: Not Available to Industry
Depositor comments: The gRNA was designed to target the following Genbank reference sequence(s): NM_001143676.1,NM_001143677.1,NM_001143678.1,NM_005627.3. Note that this plasmid does NOT contain Cas9. It should be used in conjunction with lentiCas9-Blast (Addgene #52962) or otherwise with cell lines already expressing Cas9. Browse the full kinome gRNA library at http://www.addgene.org/pooled-library/broadgpp-human-kinome/ or visit http://www.broadinstitute.org/rnai/public/ for detailed protocols and information.
How to cite: SGK1 gRNA (BRDN0001145930) was a gift from John Doench & David Root (Addgene plasmid # 77457 ; http://n2t.net/addgene:77457 ; RRID:Addgene_77457)
