>Addgene plasmid #77457 | SGK1 gRNA (BRDN0001145930) | depositor partial sequence | sequence record 144917 | Target Sequence
AGAAGCATATTATGTCGGAG
