>Addgene plasmid #77457 | SGK1 gRNA (BRDN0001145930) | addgene partial sequence | sequence record 187797 | hU6-F
AGAAAGTAATAATTTCTTGGGTAGTTTGCAGTTTTAAAATTATGTTTTAAAATGGACTATCATATGCTTA
CCGTAACTTGAAAGTATTTCGATTTCTTGGCTTTATATATCTTGTGGAAAGGACGAAACACCGAGAAGCA
TATTATGTCGGAGGTTTTAGAGCTAGAAATAGCAAGTTAAAATAAGGCTAGTCCGTTATCAACTTGAAAA
AGTGGCACCGAGTCGGTGCTTTTTTAAGCTTGGCGTAACTAGATCTTGAGACAAATGGCAGTATTCATCC
ACAATTTTAAAAGAAAAGGGGGGATTGGGGGGTACAGTGCAGGGGAAAGAATAGTAGACATAATAGCAAC
AGACATACAAACTAAAGAATTACAAAAACAAATTACAAAAATTCAAAATTTTCGGGTTTATTACAGGGAC
AGCAGAGATCCACTTTGGCGCCGGCTCGAGGGGGCCCGGGTGCAAAGATGGATAAAGTTTTAAACAGAGA
GGAATCTTTGCAGCTAATGGACCTTCTAGGTCTTGAAAGGAGTGGGAATTGGCTCCGGTGCCCGTCAGTG
GGCAGAGCGC
